>Addgene plasmid #203921 | pMRMTK-clo3 | addgene full sequence | sequence record 409560 | Addgene NGS Result
AAACTGGTGAAACTCACCCAGGGATTGGCTGAGACGAAAAACATATTCTCAATAAACCCTTTAGGGAAAT
AGGCCAGGTTTTCACCGTAACACGCCACATCTTGCGAATATATGTGTAGAAACTGCCGGAAATCGTCGTG
GTATTCACTCCAGAGCGATGAAAACGTTTCAGTTTGCTCATGGAAAACGGTGTAACAAGGGTGAACACTA
TCCCATATCACCAGCTCACCGTCTTTCATTGCCATACGGAATTCCGGATGAGCATTCATCAGGCGGGCAA
GAATGTGAATAAAGGCCGGATAAAACTTGTGCTTATTTTTCTTTACGGTCTTTAAAAAGGCCGTAATATC
CAGCTGAACGGTCTGGTTATAGGTACATTGAGCAACTGACTGAAATGCCTCAAAATGTTCTTTACGATGC
CATTGGGATATATCAACGGTGGTATATCCAGTGATTTTTTTCTCCATTTTAGCTTCCTTAGCTCCTGAAA
ATCTCGATAACTCAAAAAATACGCCCGGTAGTGATCTTATTTCATTATGGTGAAAGTTGGAACCTCTTAC
GTGCCGATCAGGTCTCGAGCGGCTCGCCAGTCGATTGGCTGAGCTCATAAGTTCCTATTCCGAAGTTCCG
CGAACGCGTAAAGGATCTAGGTGAAGATCCTTTTTGATAATCTCATGACCAAAATCCCTTAACGTGAGTT
TTCGTTCCACTGAGCGTCAGACCCCGTAGAAAAGATCAAAGGATCTTCTTGAGATCCTTTTTTTCTGCGC
GTAATCTGCTGCTTGCAAACAAAAAAACCACCGCTACCAGCGGTGGTTTGTTTGCCGGATCAAGAGCTAC
CAACTCTTTTTCCGAAGGTAACTGGCTTCAGCAGAGCGCAGATACCAAATACTGTCCTTCTAGTGTAGCC
GTAGTTAGGCCACCACTTCAAGAACTCTGTAGCACCGCCTACATACCTCGCTCTGCTAATCCTGTTACCA
GTGGCTGCTGCCAGTGGCGATAAGTCGTGTCTTACCGGGTTGGACTCAAGACGATAGTTACCGGATAAGG
CGCAGCGGTCGGGCTGAACGGGGGGTTCGTGCACACAGCCCAGCTTGGAGCGAACGACCTACACCGAACT
GAGATACCTACAGCGTGAGCTATGAGAAAGCGCCACGCTTCCCGAAGGGAGAAAGGCGGACAGGTATCCG
GTAAGCGGCAGGGTCGGAACAGGAGAGCGCACGAGGGAGCTTCCAGGGGGAAACGCCTGGTATCTTTATA
GTCCTGTCGGGTTTCGCCACCTCTGACTTGAGCGTCGATTTTTGTGATGCTCGTCAGGGGGGCGGAGCCT
ATGGAAAAACGCCAGCAACGCGGCCTTTTTACGGTTCCTGGCCTTTTGCTGGCCTTTTGCTCACATGTTC
TTTCCTGCGTTATCCCCTGATTCTGTGGATAACCGTATTACCGCCTTTGAGTGAGCTGATACCGCTCGCC
GCAGCCGAACGACCGAGCGCAGCGAGTCAGTGAGCGAGGAAGCGGAAGAGCGCCTGATGCGGTATTTTCT
CCTTACGCATCTGTGCGGTATTTCACACCGCATATGCTGGATCGAGACGAGACCTCACACTGGCTCACCT
TCGGGTGGGCCTTTCTGCGTTTATACCTAGGAGTCAAAATTACGCCCCGCCCTGCCACTCATCGCAGTAC
TGTTGTAATTCATTAAGCATTCTGCCGACATGGAAGCCATCACAAACGGCATGATGAACCTGAATCGCCA
GCGGCATCAGCACCTTGTCGCCTTGCGTATAATATTTGCCCATGGTGAAAACGGGGGCGAAGAAGTTGTC
CATATTGGCCACGTTTAAATCA
Features (pLannotate 1.2.2; 6 found; start..end, strand, type, name):
    468..570     -  promoter       cat promoter: promoter of the E. coli cat gene encoding chloramphenicol acetyltransferase
    609..629     +  protein_bind   FRT (mutant) (fragment): FRT site with a mutation in the core sequence (Azam et al., 1997) FLP recombinase from the Saccharomyces cerevisiae 2μ plasmid
    749..1337    +  rep_origin     ori: high-copy-number ColE1/pMB1/pBR322/pUC origin of replication
   1523..1576    -  misc_feature   bom (fragment): basis of mobility region from pBR322
   1602..1629    +  terminator     T7Te terminator: phage T7 early transcription terminator
   1650..467     -  CDS            CmR (across the origin): chloramphenicol acetyltransferase; cat; confers resistance to chloramphenicol
