[The description below was written by a language model from this plasmid's Addgene catalogue record and pLannotate feature annotations shown in this document.]
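Description:
pMRMTK-clo3 is a minimal 1,842 bp bacterial cloning plasmid from a modular cloning (MoClo) toolkit developed for engineering maize root-associated bacteria. It consists of essentially two functional modules: a chloramphenicol resistance cassette, recorded as the roughly 830 bp "backbone", and a roughly 1 kb ColE1 origin of replication recorded as the insert. The catalogue classifies it as a plant expression vector, but the record lists no promoter for the insert and the feature table shows no plant expression elements or cargo gene. In practice it is a propagation and assembly plasmid maintained in E. coli under chloramphenicol selection.

The annotation shows the chloramphenicol acetyltransferase coding sequence on the reverse strand, spanning the numbering origin of the circular sequence and driven by its native cat promoter. The ColE1/pMB1-type ori lies downstream on the opposite strand, followed by a fragment of the pBR322 basis-of-mobility (bom) region and a phage T7 early (T7Te) transcription terminator, which probably insulates the resistance gene from neighbouring transcription. A short partial match to a mutant FRT site sits between the cat promoter and the origin. As a fragment, it may be a chance or vestigial match rather than a functional FLP target. The origin segment is flanked by BsaI sites that are retained after cloning, consistent with Golden Gate assembly, in which the type IIS enzyme releases or exchanges parts with defined overhangs. The annotation tool labels the origin as high-copy, whereas the depositor lists the plasmid as low copy; the record does not resolve this difference.
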