Addgene plasmid #203921: pMRMTK-clo3
Purpose: Cloning plasmid containing the ColE1 origin insert with a chloramphenicol resistance marker
Depositing lab: Nathan Crook. Depositing organization: North Carolina State University. Publication: Engineering the Maize Root Microbiome: A Rapid MoClo Toolkit and Identification of Potential Bacterial Chassis for Studying Plant-Microbe Interactions. van Schaik J, Li Z, Cheadle J, Crook N. ACS Synth Biol. 2023 Oct 20;12(10):3030-3040. doi: 10.1021/acssynbio.3c00371. Epub 2023 Sep 15. PubMed 37712562.
Backbone
  Vector backbone: Chloramphenicol Resistance gene
  Backbone manufacturer: Boca Scientific
  Backbone size w/o insert (bp): 832
  Total vector size (bp): 1842
  Vector type: Plant Expression
Growth in bacteria
  Bacterial resistance: Chloramphenicol, 25 μg/mL
  Growth temperature: 37°C
  Growth strain: DH5alpha
  Copy number: Low Copy
Gene/Insert
  Gene/Insert name: ColE1 Origin of Replication
  Insert size (bp): 1010
  Promoter: N/A
  Cloning method: Restriction Enzyme; 5′ cloning site BsaI (not destroyed); 3′ cloning site BsaI (not destroyed)
  Sequencing primers: 5′ CTTTATAGTCCTGTCGGGTTTCGCC; 3′ CAGCAGCCACTGGTAACAGGATTAGC
Terms and licenses: Academic/Nonprofit Terms; Industry Terms: Not Available to Industry
Depositor comments: Please visit https://www.biorxiv.org/content/10.1101/2023.06.05.543168v1 for bioRxiv preprint.
How to cite: pMRMTK-clo3 was a gift from Nathan Crook (Addgene plasmid # 203921 ; http://n2t.net/addgene:203921 ; RRID:Addgene_203921)
